Addgene plasmid #88455: pDONR223-ZNF680
Purpose: Donor Vector containing ZNF680 transcription factor, part of the Human TFome Collection
Depositing lab: Marc Vidal. Depositing organization: Dana-Farber Cancer Institute. Publication: A comprehensive library of human transcription factors for cell fate engineering. Ng AHM, Khoshakhlagh P, Rojo Arias JE, Pasquini G, Wang K, Swiersy A, Shipman SL, Appleton E, Kiaee K, Kohman RE, Vernet A, Dysart M, Leeper K, Saylor W, Huang JY, Graveline A, Taipale J, Hill DE, Vidal M, Melero-Martin JM, Busskamp V, Church GM. Nat Biotechnol. 2021 Apr;39(4):510-519. doi: 10.1038/s41587-020-0742-6. Epub 2020 Nov 30. PubMed 33257861.
Backbone
  Vector backbone: pDONR223
  Backbone manufacturer: Invitrogen
  Backbone size w/o insert (bp): 3000
  Vector type: Gateway Donor Vector
Growth in bacteria
  Bacterial resistance: Spectinomycin, 50 μg/mL
  Growth temperature: 37°C
  Growth strain: DH5alpha
  Copy number: High Copy
Gene/Insert
  Gene/Insert name: ZNF680
  Species: H. sapiens (human)
  Insert size (bp): 1593
  Mutation: Last nucleotide of stop codon removed to allow for Gateway C-terminal fusions
  Entrez Gene: ZNF680 (a.k.a. FLJ90430)
  Cloning method: Gateway Cloning
  Sequencing primers: 5′ M13F(-21); 3′ M13R
Terms and licenses: Academic/Nonprofit Terms; Industry Terms: Not Available to Industry
Depositor comments: Represents the ORFeome subset of the TFome
How to cite: pDONR223-ZNF680 was a gift from Marc Vidal (Addgene plasmid # 88455 ; http://n2t.net/addgene:88455 ; RRID:Addgene_88455)
