[The description below was written by a language model from this plasmid's Addgene catalogue record and pLannotate feature annotations shown in this document.]
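Description:
pDONR223-ZNF680 is a Gateway entry-type clone built in the Invitrogen pDONR223 backbone and carrying the open reading frame of human ZNF680, a zinc finger transcription factor. It belongs to the Human TFome Collection and, according to the depositor, represents the ORFeome-derived subset of that library. The plasmid is propagated in E. coli from a high-copy ColE1/pUC-type origin and selected with spectinomycin through the aadA aminoglycoside adenylyltransferase gene (SmR). Short remnants of a class 1 integron Pc promoter and a gentamicin resistance gene lie upstream of this marker. The sequenced record is 4,380 nt, consistent with a backbone of about 3 kb plus the 1,593 bp insert.

The insert sits between two attL recombination sites, annotated by the automated tool as attL3 and attL2, so the ORF can be moved by an LR Clonase reaction into any compatible destination vector. The last nucleotide of the stop codon has been removed, which lets the coding sequence read through into a C-terminal tag or fusion partner supplied by the destination vector. The feature table does not label the insert as ZNF680. Instead it reports partial matches to ZNF720 and ZNF493, which most likely reflect homology among related zinc finger proteins rather than a different insert. The donor vector has no eukaryotic promoter to drive the ORF; a T7 promoter lies just outside attL2, and rrnB T1 and T2 terminators insulate the cloning region from upstream transcription. Small lacI and lacZα fragments are backbone remnants. The construct serves as a source clone for making ZNF680 expression vectors, for example in transcription factor screens for cell fate engineering.
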