Features (pLannotate 1.2.2; 13 found; start..end, strand, type, name):
      2..97      +  protein_bind   attL3: mutant version of attL; recombination site for the Gateway® LR reaction LR Clonase™
    127..468     +  CDS            ZNF720 (fragment): ZN720_HUMAN - Experimental evidence at protein level: Swiss-Prot protein existence level 1. From Homo sapiens (Human).
    487..615     +  CDS            ZNF493 (fragment): ZN493_HUMAN - Experimental evidence at protein level: Swiss-Prot protein existence level 1. May be involved in transcriptional regulation. From Homo sapiens (Human).
   1691..1790    -  protein_bind   attL2: mutant version of attL; recombination site for the Gateway® LR reaction LR Clonase™
   1808..1826    -  promoter       T7 promoter: promoter for bacteriophage T7 RNA polymerase
   2016..2039    +  promoter       Pc promoter (fragment): intI1 (promoter lies within the coding sequence); class 1 integron promoter
   2215..2271    +  CDS            GmR (fragment): gentamycin acetyltransferase; aacC1; confers resistance to gentamycin
   2278..3069    +  CDS            SmR: aminoglycoside adenylyltransferase (Murphy, 1985); aadA; confers resistance to spectinomycin and streptomycin
   3162..3750    +  rep_origin     ori: high-copy-number ColE1/pMB1/pBR322/pUC origin of replication
   3933..4025    +  CDS            lacI (fragment): lac repressor; lacI; The lac repressor binds to the lac operator to inhibit transcription in E. coli. This inhibition can be relieved by adding lactose or isopropyl-β-D-thiogalactopyranoside (IPTG).
   4080..4107    -  terminator     rrnB T2 terminator: transcription terminator T2 from the E. coli rrnB gene
   4239..4282    +  terminator     rrnB T1 terminator: Escherichia coli rrnB; transcription terminator T1 from the E. coli rrnB gene
   4329..4365    -  CDS            lacZα (fragment): LacZα fragment of β-galactosidase; lacZ fragment
>Addgene plasmid #88455 | pDONR223-ZNF680 | addgene full sequence | sequence record 396938 | Addgene NGS Result
CAAATAATGATTTTATTTTGACTGATAGTGACCTGTTCGTTGCAACAAATTGATGAGCAATGCTTTTTTA
TAATGCCAACTTTGTACAAAAAAGTTGGCATGCCAGGACCACCTGGAAGCCTAGAAATGGGACCACTGAC
ATTTAGGGATGTGGCCATAGAATTCTCTCTGGAGGAGTGGCAATGCCTGGACACTGCACAACGGAATTTA
TATAGGAAAGTGATGTTTGAGAACTACAGAAACCTGGTCTTCCTGGGTATTGCTGTCTCTAAGCCTCACC
TGATAACCTGTTTGGAGCAAGGAAAAGAGCCCTGGAATAGGAAGAGACAGGAGATGGTAGCCAAACCCCC
AGTTATATATTCTCATTTCACTGAAGACCTTTGGCCAGAGCATAGCATAAAAGATTCTTTTCAAAAAGTG
ATACTGAGAGGATATGGAAAATGTGGACATGAGAATTTACAATTAAGAATAAGTTGTAAAAGTGTGGATG
AGTCTAAGGTGTTCAAAGAAGGTTATAATGAACTTAACCAATGTTTGAGAACTACCCAGAGCAAAATATT
TCAATGTGATAAATACGTGAAAGTCTTTCATAAATTTTCAAATTCAAACAGTCATAAGAAAAGAAATACT
GGAAAGAAGGTTTTCAAATGTAAAGAATGTGGCAAATCATTTTGCATGCTTTCACATCTAACACAACATA
TAAGAATTCACACTAGAGAGAATTCTTACAAATGTGAGGAATGTGGCAAAGTTCTTAACTGGTTCTCAGA
GCTTATTAAACATAAGGGAATTCATATGGGAGAGAAACCCTACAAATGTGAGGAATGTGGCAAAGCCTTT
AACCAATCCTCAACCCTTATTAAACATAAGAAAATTCATATTGAAGAGAAACCCTTCAAATGTGAAGAAT
GTGGCAAAGCCTTTAGTTTATTCTCAATCCTTAGTAAACATAAGATAATTCATACTGGAGACAAACCTTA
CAAATGTGATGAATGTCACAAAGCCTTTAACTGGTTTGCAACCCTTACTAACCATAAGAGAATTCATACT
GGAGAGAAACCCTTCAAATGTGAAGAATGTGGCAAAGGCTTTAACCAGTTTTCAAACCTTACTAAACATA
AGAAAATTCATACTGGAGAGAAACCCTACAAATGTGAAGAATGTGGCAAAGCTTTTAACCAGTTTGCAAA
CCTTACTAGACATAAGAAAATTCATACTGGAGAGAAATCCTACAAATGTGAAGAATGCGGCAAAGCTTTT
ATACAGTCCTCAAACCTTACTGAACATATGAGAATTCATACTGGAGAGAAACCCTACAAATGTGAAGAAT
GTGGCAAAGCTTTTAATGGGTGCTCCAGCCTTACTCGACATAAGAGAATTCACACTAGAGAGAATACCTA
CAAATGTGAAGAATGTGGCAAAGGCTTTACTTTATTTTCAACCCTTACTAACCATAAAGTAATTCATACT
GGAGAGAAATCCTACAAATGTGATGAATGTGGCAATGTTTTTAACTGGCCTGCAACTCTTGCTAATCATA
AGAGAATTCATGCTAGAGAGAAACCCTACAAATGTGAAGAATGTGGCAAAGCTTTTAACCGGTCCTCACA
CCTTACTAGACATAAGAAAATTCATACTGGTGAGAAACTCTACAAACCTGAAAAATGCGACGATAATTTT
GATAACACCTACCCAACTTTCTTGTACAAAGTTGGCATTATAAGAAAGCATTGCTTATCAATTTGTTGCA
ACGAACAGGTCACTATCAGTCAAAATAAAATCATTATTTGCCATCCAGCTGATATCCCCTATAGTGAGTC
GTATTACATGGTCATAGCTGTTTCCTGGCAGCTCTGGCCCGTGTCTCAAAATCTCTGATGTTACATTGCA
CAAGATAAAAATATATCATCATGCCTCCTCTAGACCAGCCAGGACAGAAATGCCTCGACTTCGCTGCTAC
CCAAGGTTGCCGGGTGACGCACACCGTGGAAACGGATGAAGGCACGAACCCAGTGGACATAAGCCTGTTC
GGTTCGTAAGCTGTAATGCAAGTAGCGTATGCGCTCACGCAACTGGTCCAGAACCTTGACCGAACGCAGC
GGTGGTAACGGCGCAGTGGCGGTTTTCATGGCTTGTTATGACTGTTTTTTTGGGGTACAGTCTATGCCTC
GGGCATCCAAGCAGCAAGCGCGTTACGCCGTGGGTCGATGTTTGATGTTATGGAGCAGCAACGATGTTAC
GCAGCAGGGCAGTCGCCCTAAAACAAAGTTAAACATTATGAGGGAAGCGGTGATCGCCGAAGTATCGACT
CAACTATCAGAGGTAGTTGGCGTCATCGAGCGCCATCTCGAACCGACGTTGCTGGCCGTACATTTGTACG
GCTCCGCAGTGGATGGCGGCCTGAAGCCACACAGTGATATTGATTTGCTGGTTACGGTGACCGTAAGGCT
TGATGAAACAACGCGGCGAGCTTTGATCAACGACCTTTTGGAAACTTCGGCTTCCCCTGGAGAGAGCGAG
ATTCTCCGCGCTGTAGAAGTCACCATTGTTGTGCACGACGACATCATTCCGTGGCGTTATCCAGCTAAGC
GCGAACTGCAATTTGGAGAATGGCAGCGCAATGACATTCTTGCAGGTATCTTCGAGCCAGCCACGATCGA
CATTGATCTGGCTATCTTGCTGACAAAAGCAAGAGAACATAGCGTTGCCTTGGTAGGTCCAGCGGCGGAG
GAACTCTTTGATCCGGTTCCTGAACAGGATCTATTTGAGGCGCTAAATGAAACCTTAACGCTATGGAACT
CGCCGCCCGACTGGGCTGGCGATGAGCGAAATGTAGTGCTTACGTTGTCCCGCATTTGGTACAGCGCAGT
AACCGGCAAAATCGCGCCGAAGGATGTCGCTGCCGACTGGGCAATGGAGCGCCTGCCGGCCCAGTATCAG
CCCGTCATACTTGAAGCTAGACAGGCTTATCTTGGACAAGAAGAAGATCGCTTGGCCTCGCGCGCAGATC
AGTTGGAAGAATTTGTCCACTACGTGAAAGGCGAGATCACCAAGGTAGTCGGCAAATAACCCTCGAGCCA
CCCATGACCAAAATCCCTTAACGTGAGTTACGCGTCGTTCCACTGAGCGTCAGACCCCGTAGAAAAGATC
AAAGGATCTTCTTGAGATCCTTTTTTTCTGCGCGTAATCTGCTGCTTGCAAACAAAAAAACCACCGCTAC
CAGCGGTGGTTTGTTTGCCGGATCAAGAGCTACCAACTCTTTTTCCGAAGGTAACTGGCTTCAGCAGAGC
GCAGATACCAAATACTGTTCTTCTAGTGTAGCCGTAGTTAGGCCACCACTTCAAGAACTCTGTAGCACCG
CCTACATACCTCGCTCTGCTAATCCTGTTACCAGTGGCTGCTGCCAGTGGCGATAAGTCGTGTCTTACCG
GGTTGGACTCAAGACGATAGTTACCGGATAAGGCGCAGCGGTCGGGCTGAACGGGGGGTTCGTGCACACA
GCCCAGCTTGGAGCGAACGACCTACACCGAACTGAGATACCTACAGCGTGAGCTATGAGAAAGCGCCACG
CTTCCCGAAGGGAGAAAGGCGGACAGGTATCCGGTAAGCGGCAGGGTCGGAACAGGAGAGCGCACGAGGG
AGCTTCCAGGGGGAAACGCCTGGTATCTTTATAGTCCTGTCGGGTTTCGCCACCTCTGACTTGAGCGTCG
ATTTTTGTGATGCTCGTCAGGGGGGCGGAGCCTATGGAAAAACGCCAGCAACGCGGCCTTTTTACGGTTC
CTGGCCTTTTGCTGGCCTTTTGCTCACATGTTCTTTCCTGCGTTATCCCCTGATTCTGTGGATAACCGTA
TTACCGCCTTTGAGTGAGCTGATACCGCTCGCCGCAGCCGAACGACCGAGCGCAGCGAGTCAGTGAGCGA
GGAAGCGGAAGAGCGCCCAATACGCAAACCGCCTCTCCCCGCGCGTTGGCCGATTCATTAATGCAGCTGG
CACGACAGGTTTCCCGACTGGAAAGCGGGCAGTGAGCGCAACGCAATTAATACGCGTACCGCTAGCCAGG
AAGAGTTTGTAGAAACGCAAAAAGGCCATCCGTCAGGATGGCCTTCTGCTTAGTTTGATGCCTGGCAGTT
TATGGCGGGCGTCCTGCCCGCCACCCTCCGGGCCGTTGCTTCACAACGTTCAAATCCGCTCCCGGCGGAT
TTGTCCTACTCAGGAGAGCGTTCACCGACAAACAACAGATAAAACGAAAGGCCCAGTCTTCCGACTGAGC
CTTTCGTTTTATTTGATGCCTGGCAGTTCCCTACTCTCGCGTTAACGCTAGCATGGATGTTTTCCCAGTC
ACGACGTTGTAAAACGACGGCCAGTCTTAAGCTCGGGCCC
