>Addgene plasmid #88455 | pDONR223-ZNF680 | depositor partial sequence | sequence record 172059 | insert
ATGCCAGGACCACCTGGAAGCCTAGAAATGGGACCACTGACATTTAGGGATGTGGCCATAGAATTCTCTC
TGGAGGAGTGGCAATGCCTGGACACTGCACAACGGAATTTATATAGGAAAGTGATGTTTGAGAACTACAG
AAACCTGGTCTTCCTGGGTATTGCTGTCTCTAAGCCTCACCTGATAACCTGTTTGGAGCAAGGAAAAGAG
CCCTGGAATAGGAAGAGACAGGAGATGGTAGCCAAACCCCCAGTTATATATTCTCATTTCACTGAAGACC
TTTGGCCAGAGCATAGCATAAAAGATTCTTTTCAAAAAGTGATACTGAGAGGATATGGAAAATGTGGACA
TGAGAATTTACAATTAAGAATAAGTTGTAAAAGTGTGGATGAGTCTAAGGTGTTCAAAGAAGGTTATAAT
GAACTTAACCAATGTTTGAGAACTACCCAGAGCAAAATATTTCAATGTGATAAATACGTGAAAGTCTTTC
ATAAATTTTCAAATTCAAACAGTCATAAGAAAAGAAATACTGGAAAGAAGGTTTTCAAATGTAAAGAATG
TGGCAAATCATTTTGCATGCTTTCACATCTAACACAACATATAAGAATTCACACTAGAGAGAATTCTTAC
AAATGTGAGGAATGTGGCAAAGTTCTTAACTGGTTCTCAGAGCTTATTAAACATAAGGGAATTCATATGG
GAGAGAAACCCTACAAATGTGAGGAATGTGGCAAAGCCTTTAACCAATCCTCAACCCTTATTAAACATAA
GAAAATTCATATTGAAGAGAAACCCTTCAAATGTGAAGAATGTGGCAAAGCCTTTAGTTTATTCTCAATC
CTTAGTAAACATAAGATAATTCATACTGGAGACAAACCTTACAAATGTGATGAATGTCACAAAGCCTTTA
ACTGGTTTGCAACCCTTACTAACCATAAGAGAATTCATACTGGAGAGAAACCCTTCAAATGTGAAGAATG
TGGCAAAGGCTTTAACCAGTTTTCAAACCTTACTAAACATAAGAAAATTCATACTGGAGAGAAACCCTAC
AAATGTGAAGAATGTGGCAAAGCTTTTAACCAGTTTGCAAACCTTACTAGACATAAGAAAATTCATACTG
GAGAGAAATCCTACAAATGTGAAGAATGCGGCAAAGCTTTTATACAGTCCTCAAACCTTACTGAACATAT
GAGAATTCATACTGGAGAGAAACCCTACAAATGTGAAGAATGTGGCAAAGCTTTTAATGGGTGCTCCAGC
CTTACTCGACATAAGAGAATTCACACTAGAGAGAATACCTACAAATGTGAAGAATGTGGCAAAGGCTTTA
CTTTATTTTCAACCCTTACTAACCATAAAGTAATTCATACTGGAGAGAAATCCTACAAATGTGATGAATG
TGGCAATGTTTTTAACTGGCCTGCAACTCTTGCTAATCATAAGAGAATTCATGCTAGAGAGAAACCCTAC
AAATGTGAAGAATGTGGCAAAGCTTTTAACCGGTCCTCACACCTTACTAGACATAAGAAAATTCATACTG
GTGAGAAACTCTACAAACCTGAAAAATGCGACGATAATTTTGATAACACCTAA
